>Addgene plasmid #214461 | p663-UBC-miniTurbo-V5-CDK11A_IDG-K | addgene full sequence | sequence record 423211 | Addgene NGS Result
GTGGCACTTTTCGGGGAAATGTGCGCGGAACCCCTATTTGTTTATTTTTCTAAATACATTCAAATATGTA
TCCGCTCATGAGACAATAACCCTGATAAATGCTTCAATAATATTGAAAAAGGAAGAGTATGAGTATTCAA
CATTTCCGTGTCGCCCTTATTCCCTTTTTTGCGGCATTTTGCCTTCCTGTTTTTGCTCACCCAGAAACGC
TGGTGAAAGTAAAAGATGCTGAAGATCAGTTGGGTGCACGAGTGGGTTACATCGAACTGGATCTCAACAG
CGGTAAGATCCTTGAGAGTTTTCGCCCCGAAGAACGTTTTCCAATGATGAGCACTTTTAAAGTTCTGCTA
TGTGGCGCGGTATTATCCCGTATTGACGCCGGGCAAGAGCAACTCGGTCGCCGCATACACTATTCTCAGA
ATGACTTGGTTGAGTACTCACCAGTCACAGAAAAGCATCTTACGGATGGCATGACAGTAAGAGAATTATG
CAGTGCTGCCATAACCATGAGTGATAACACTGCGGCCAACTTACTTCTGACAACGATCGGAGGACCGAAG
GAGCTAACCGCTTTTTTGCACAACATGGGGGATCATGTAACTCGCCTTGATCGTTGGGAACCGGAGCTGA
ATGAAGCCATACCAAACGACGAGCGTGACACCACGATGCCTGTAGCAATGGCAACAACGTTGCGCAAACT
ATTAACTGGCGAACTACTTACTCTAGCTTCCCGGCAACAATTAATAGACTGGATGGAGGCGGATAAAGTT
GCAGGACCACTTCTGCGCTCGGCCCTTCCGGCTGGCTGGTTTATTGCTGATAAATCTGGAGCCGGTGAGC
GTGGGTCTCGCGGTATCATTGCAGCACTGGGGCCAGATGGTAAGCCCTCCCGTATCGTAGTTATCTACAC
GACGGGGAGTCAGGCAACTATGGATGAACGAAATAGACAGATCGCTGAGATAGGTGCCTCACTGATTAAG
CATTGGTAACTGTCAGACCAAGTTTACTCATATATACTTTAGATTGATTTAAAACTTCATTTTTAATTTA
AAAGGATCTAGGTGAAGATCCTTTTTGATAATCTCATGACCAAAATCCCTTAACGTGAGTTTTCGTTCCA
CTGAGCGTCAGACCCCGTAGAAAAGATCAAAGGATCTTCTTGAGATCCTTTTTTTCTGCGCGTAATCTGC
TGCTTGCAAACAAAAAAACCACCGCTACCAGCGGTGGTTTGTTTGCCGGATCAAGAGCTACCAACTCTTT
TTCCGAAGGTAACTGGCTTCAGCAGAGCGCAGATACCAAATACTGTTCTTCTAGTGTAGCCGTAGTTAGG
CCACCACTTCAAGAACTCTGTAGCACCGCCTACATACCTCGCTCTGCTAATCCTGTTACCAGTGGCTGCT
GCCAGTGGCGATAAGTCGTGTCTTACCGGGTTGGACTCAAGACGATAGTTACCGGATAAGGCGCAGCGGT
CGGGCTGAACGGGGGGTTCGTGCACACAGCCCAGCTTGGAGCGAACGACCTACACCGAACTGAGATACCT
ACAGCGTGAGCTATGAGAAAGCGCCACGCTTCCCGAAGGGAGAAAGGCGGACAGGTATCCGGTAAGCGGC
AGGGTCGGAACAGGAGAGCGCACGAGGGAGCTTCCAGGGGGAAACGCCTGGTATCTTTATAGTCCTGTCG
GGTTTCGCCACCTCTGACTTGAGCGTCGATTTTTGTGATGCTCGTCAGGGGGGCGGAGCCTATGGAAAAA
CGCCAGCAACGCGGCCTTTTTACGGTTCCTGGCCTTTTGCTGGCCTTTTGCTCACATGTTCTTTCCTGCG
TTATCCCCTGATTCTGTGGATAACCGTATTACCGCCTTTGAGTGAGCTGATACCGCTCGCCGCAGCCGAA
CGACCGAGCGCAGCGAGTCAGTGAGCGAGGAAGCGGAAGAGCGCCCAATACGCAAACCGCCTCTCCCCGC
GCGTTGGCCGATTCATTAATGCAGCTGGCACGACAGGTTTCCCGACTGGAAAGCGGGCAGTGAGCGCAAC
GCAATTAATGTGAGTTAGCTCACTCATTAGGCACCCCAGGCTTTACACTTTATGCTTCCGGCTCGTATGT
TGTGTGGAATTGTGAGCGGATAACAATTTCACACAGGAAACAGCTATGACCATGATTACGCCAAGCGCGC
AATTAACCCTCACTAAAGGGAACAAAAGCTGGAGCTGCAAGCTTAATGTAGTCTTATGCAATACTCTTGT
AGTCTTGCAACATGGTAACGATGAGTTAGCAACATGCCTTACAAGGAGAGAAAAAGCACCGTGCATGCCG
ATTGGTGGAAGTAAGGTGGTACGATCGTGCCTTATTAGGAAGGCAACAGACGGGTCTGACATGGATTGGA
CGAACCACTGAATTGCCGCATTGCAGAGATATTGTATTTAAGTGCCTAGCTCGATACATAAACGGGTCTC
TCTGGTTAGACCAGATCTGAGCCTGGGAGCTCTCTGGCTAACTAGGGAACCCACTGCTTAAGCCTCAATA
AAGCTTGCCTTGAGTGCTTCAAGTAGTGTGTGCCCGTCTGTTGTGTGACTCTGGTAACTAGAGATCCCTC
AGACCCTTTTAGTCAGTGTGGAAAATCTCTAGCAGTGGCGCCCGAACAGGGACTTGAAAGCGAAAGGGAA
ACCAGAGGAGCTCTCTCGACGCAGGACTCGGCTTGCTGAAGCGCGCACGGCAAGAGGCGAGGGGCGGCGA
CTGGTGAGTACGCCAAAAATTTTGACTAGCGGAGGCTAGAAGGAGAGAGATGGGTGCGAGAGCGTCAGTA
TTAAGCGGGGGAGAATTAGATCGCGATGGGAAAAAATTCGGTTAAGGCCAGGGGGAAAGAAAAAATATAA
ATTAAAACATATAGTATGGGCAAGCAGGGAGCTAGAACGATTCGCAGTTAATCCTGGCCTGTTAGAAACA
TCAGAAGGCTGTAGACAAATACTGGGACAGCTACAACCATCCCTTCAGACAGGATCAGAAGAACTTAGAT
CATTATATAATACAGTAGCAACCCTCTATTGTGTGCATCAAAGGATAGAGATAAAAGACACCAAGGAAGC
TTTAGACAAGATAGAGGAAGAGCAAAACAAAAGTAAGACCACCGCACAGCAAGCGGCCGCTGATCTTCAG
ACCTGGAGGAGGAGATATGAGGGACAATTGGAGAAGTGAATTATATAAATATAAAGTAGTAAAAATTGAA
CCATTAGGAGTAGCACCCACCAAGGCAAAGAGAAGAGTGGTGCAGAGAGAAAAAAGAGCAGTGGGAATAG
GAGCTTTGTTCCTTGGGTTCTTGGGAGCAGCAGGAAGCACTATGGGCGCAGCGTCAATGACGCTGACGGT
ACAGGCCAGACAATTATTGTCTGGTATAGTGCAGCAGCAGAACAATTTGCTGAGGGCTATTGAGGCGCAA
CAGCATCTGTTGCAACTCACAGTCTGGGGCATCAAGCAGCTCCAGGCAAGAATCCTGGCTGTGGAAAGAT
ACCTAAAGGATCAACAGCTCCTGGGGATTTGGGGTTGCTCTGGAAAACTCATTTGCACCACTGCTGTGCC
TTGGAATGCTAGTTGGAGTAATAAATCTCTGGAACAGATTTGGAATCACACGACCTGGATGGAGTGGGAC
AGAGAAATTAACAATTACACAAGCTTAATACACTCCTTAATTGAAGAATCGCAAAACCAGCAAGAAAAGA
ATGAACAAGAATTATTGGAATTAGATAAATGGGCAAGTTTGTGGAATTGGTTTAACATAACAAATTGGCT
GTGGTATATAAAATTATTCATAATGATAGTAGGAGGCTTGGTAGGTTTAAGAATAGTTTTTGCTGTACTT
TCTATAGTGAATAGAGTTAGGCAGGGATATTCACCATTATCGTTTCAGACCCACCTCCCAACCCCGAGGG
GACCCGACAGGCCCGAAGGAATAGAAGAAGAAGGTGGAGAGAGAGACAGAGACAGATCCATTCGATTAGT
GAACGGATCTCGACGGTATCGGTTAACTTTTAAAAGAAAAGGGGGGATTGGGGGGTACAGTGCAGGGGAA
AGAATAGTAGACATAATAGCAACAGACATACAAACTAAAGAATTACAAAAACAAATTACAAAATTCAAAA
TTTTATCGTCCAGTGTGGTGGAATTCTGCAGATATCACAACTTTGTATAGAAAAGTTGGCCTCCGCGCCG
GGTTTTGGCGCCTCCCGCGGGCGCCCCCCTCCTCACGGCGAGCGCTGCCACGTCAGACGAAGGGCGCAGC
GAGCGTCCTGATCCTTCCGCCCGGACGCTCAGGACAGCGGCCCGCTGCTCATAAGACTCGGCCTTAGAAC
CCCAGTATCAGCAGAAGGACATTTTAGGACGGGACTTGGGTGACTCTAGGGCACTGGTTTTCTTTCCAGA
GAGCGGAACAGGCGAGGAAAAGTAGTCCCTTCTCGGCGATTCTGCGGAGGGATCTCCGTGGGGCGGTGAA
CGCCGATGATTATATAAGGACGCGCCGGGTGTGGCACAGCTAGTTCCGTCGCAGCCGGGATTTGGGTCGC
GGTTCTTGTTTGTGGATCGCTGTGATCGTCACTTGGTGAGTAGCGGGCTGCTGGGCTGGCCGGGGCTTTC
GTGGCCGCCGGGCCGCTCGGTGGGACGGAAGCGTGTGGAGAGACCGCCAAGGGCTGTAGTCTGGGTCCGC
GAGCAAGGTTGCCCTGAACTGGGGGTTGGGGGGAGCGCAGCAAAATGGCGGCTGTTCCCGAGTCTTGAAT
GGAAGACGCTTGTGAGGCGGGCTGTGAGGTCGTTGAAACAAGGTGGGGGGCATGGTGGGCGGCAAGAACC
CAAGGTCTTGAGGCCTTCGCTAATGCGGGAAAGCTCTTATTCGGGTGAGATGGGCTGGGGCACCATCTGG
GGACCCTGACGTGAAGTTTGTCACTGACTGGAGAACTCGGTTTGTCGTCTGTTGCGGGGGCGGCAGTTAT
GGCGGTGCCGTTGGGCAGTGCACCCGTACCTTTGGGAGCGCGCGCCCTCGTCGTGTCGTGACGTCACCCG
TTCTGTTGGCTTATAATGCAGGGTGGGGCCACCTGCCGGTAGGTGTGCGGTAGGCTTTTCTCCGTCGCAG
GACGCAGGGTTCGGGCCTAGGGTAGGCTCTCCTGAATCGACAGGCGCCGGACCTCTGGTGAGGGGAGGGA
TAAGTGAGGCGTCAGTTTCTTTGGTCGGTTTTATGTACCTATCTTCTTAAGTAGCTGAAGCTCCGGTTTT
GAACTATGCGCTCGGGGTTGGCGAGTGTGTTTTGTGAAGTTTTTTAGGCACCTTTTGAAATGTAATCATT
TGGGTCAATATGTAATTTTCAGTGTTAGACTAGTAAATTGTCCGCTAAATTCTGGCCGTTTTTGGCTTTT
TTGTTAGACGGCCAACTTTTGTATACAAAGTGGGCCACCATGGGAATCCCGCTGCTGAACGCTAAACAGA
TTCTGGGACAGCTGGACGGCGGGAGCGTGGCAGTCCTGCCTGTGGTCGACTCCACCAATCAGTACCTGCT
GGATCGAATCGGCGAGCTGAAGAGTGGGGATGCTTGCATTGCAGAATATCAGCAGGCAGGGAGAGGAAGC
AGAGGGAGGAAATGGTTCTCTCCTTTTGGAGCTAACCTGTACCTGAGTATGTTTTGGCGCCTGAAGCGGG
GACCAGCAGCAATCGGCCTGGGCCCGGTCATCGGAATTGTCATGGCAGAAGCGCTGCGAAAGCTGGGAGC
AGACAAGGTGCGAGTCAAATGGCCCAATGACCTGTATCTGCAGGATAGAAAGCTGGCAGGCATCCTGGTG
GAGCTGGCCGGAATAACAGGCGATGCTGCACAGATCGTCATTGGCGCCGGGATTAACGTGGCTATGAGGC
GCGTGGAGGAAAGCGTGGTCAATCAGGGCTGGATCACACTGCAGGAAGCAGGGATTAACCTGGACAGGAA
TACTCTGGCCGCTATGCTGATCCGAGAGCTGCGGGCAGCCCTGGAACTGTTCGAGCAGGAAGGCCTGGCT
CCATATCTGTCACGGTGGGAGAAGCTGGATAACTTCATCAATAGACCCGTGAAGCTGATCATTGGGGACA
AAGAGATTTTCGGGATTAGCCGGGGGATTGATAAACAGGGAGCCCTGCTGCTGGAACAGGACGGAGTTAT
CAAACCCTGGATGGGCGGAGAAATCAGTCTGCGGTCTGCCGAAAAGGCTAGCGGCAAGCCCATCCCCAAC
CCCCTGCTGGGCCTGGACAGCACCACAACTTTGTACAAAAAAGCAGGCTCCACCATGGGCGATGAGAAGG
ACTCTTGGAAGGTGAAGACACTGGACGAGATCCTGCAGGAGAAGAAGCGGAGAAAGGAGCAGGAGGAGAA
GGCCGAGATCAAGCGGCTGAAGAACAGCGACGATAGGGACTCCAAGCGCGATTCTCTGGAGGAGGGCGAG
CTGCGGGATCACTGCATGGAGATCACCATCAGAAATAGCCCTTACAGGCGCGAGGACTCCATGGAGGATA
GGGGCGAGGAGGACGATTCCCTGGCCATCAAGCCCCCTCAGCAGATGTCTCGCAAGGAGAAGGTGCACCA
CCGGAAGGACGAGAAGAGAAAGGAGAAGTGGAAGCACGCCCGGGTGAAGGAGAGAGAGCACGAGCGGAGA
AAGCGGCACAGAGAGGAGCAGGACAAGGCAAGGAGGGAGTGGGAGAGGCAGAAGCGGAGAGAGATGGCAA
GGGAGCACAGCAGGAGGGAGAGGGATCGCCTGGAGCAGCTGGAGCGGAAGAGAGAGAGGGAGCGCAAGAT
GCGGGAGCAGCAGAAGGAGCAGAGGGAGCAGAAGGAGAGGGAGAGGAGAGCAGAGGAGAGGCGCAAGGAG
AGAGAGGCAAGGAGAGAGGTGTCCGCCCACCACCGGACAATGAGAGAGGATTATTCCGACAAGGTGAAGG
CCTCTCACTGGTCCAGGTCTCCACCAAGGCCTCCAAGGGAGAGATTCGAGCTGGGCGACGGAAGGAAGCC
AGGAGAGGCCAGACCAGCACCAGCACAGAAGCCTGCACAGCTGAAGGAAGAAAAAATGGAGGAGAGGGAT
CTGCTGTCCGATCTGCAGGACATCAGCGATTCCGAGCGCAAGACCAGCTCCGCCGAGTCTAGCTCCGCCG
AGTCTGGAAGCGGATCCGAGGAAGAAGAGGAAGAAGAAGAAGAGGAAGAAGAGGAGGGCTCTACAAGCGA
GGAGTCTGAGGAAGAAGAGGAGGAAGAAGAAGAGGAGGAGGAGGAGACCGGCTCCAACTCTGAGGAGGCA
AGCGAGCAGTCCGCCGAGGAGGTGAGCGAGGAGGAGATGTCCGAAGACGAAGAGAGAGAGAACGAGAATC
ACCTGCTGGTGGTGCCCGAGAGCAGGTTTGATAGGGACTCTGGAGAGAGCGAGGAGGCAGAGGAGGAAGT
GGGAGAGGGCACACCTCAGTCTAGCGCCCTGACCGAGGGCGACTACGTGCCAGATAGCCCTGCCCTGCTG
CCAATCGAGCTGAAGCAGGAGCTGCCAAAGTATCTGCCCGCCCTGCAGGGATGCAGGTCCGTGGAGGAGT
TCCAGTGTCTGAATCGCATCGAGGAGGGCACATACGGCGTGGTGTATCGGGCCAAGGACAAGAAGACCGA
TGAGATCGTGGCCCTGAAGAGACTGAAGATGGAAAAGGAGAAGGAGGGCTTTCCAATCACATCCCTGCGG
GAGATCAACACCATCCTGAAGGCCCAGCACCCCAATATCGTGACAGTGAGAGAGATCGTGGTGGGCTCCA
ACATGGACAAGATCTACATCGTGATGAATTATGTGGAGCACGATCTGAAGTCTCTGATGGAGACAATGAA
GCAGCCATTCCTGCCCGGCGAGGTGAAGACCCTGATGATCCAGCTGCTGCGGGGCGTGAAGCACCTGCAC
GACAACTGGATCCTGCACAGAGATCTGAAGACCTCTAATCTGCTGCTGAGCCACGCCGGCATCCTGAAGG
TCGGCGACTTTGGACTGGCAAGGGAGTACGGAAGCCCTCTGAAGGCCTATACACCAGTGGTGGTGACCCA
GTGGTACCGCGCCCCTGAGCTGCTGCTGGGAGCCAAGGAGTATTCTACAGCCGTGGACATGTGGAGCGTG
GGCTGTATCTTCGGCGAGCTGCTGACCCAGAAGCCTCTGTTTCCAGGCAACTCCGAGATCGATCAGATCA
ATAAGGTGTTCAAGGAGCTGGGCACACCCAGCGAGAAGATCTGGCCTGGCTACTCCGAGCTGCCAGTGGT
GAAGAAGATGACCTTTTCTGAGCACCCATATAACAATCTGAGGAAGCGGTTCGGCGCCCTGCTGAGCGAC
CAGGGCTTTGATCTGATGAACAAGTTCCTGACCTACTTTCCAGGCAGGCGCATCAGCGCCGAGGACGGCC
TGAAGCACGAGTATTTCAGGGAGACACCTCTGCCAATCGATCCCTCTATGTTTCCCACCTGGCCTGCAAA
GAGCGAGCAGCAGAGGGTGAAGAGAGGCACAAGCCCTAGGCCACCTGAGGGAGGACTGGGATACTCCCAG
CTGGGCGACGATGACCTGAAGGAGACCGGCTTCCACCTGACCACAACCAATCAGGGAGCATCCGCCGCAG
GACCAGGCTTCTCTCTGAAGTTTTAGGACCCAGCTTTCTTGTACAAAGTTGTGATATCCAGCACAGTGGC
GGCCGCTCGACAATCAACCTCTGGATTACAAAATTTGTGAAAGATTGACTGGTATTCTTAACTATGTTGC
TCCTTTTACGCTATGTGGATACGCTGCTTTAATGCCTTTGTATCATGCTATTGCTTCCCGTATGGCTTTC
ATTTTCTCCTCCTTGTATAAATCCTGGTTGCTGTCTCTTTATGAGGAGTTGTGGCCCGTTGTCAGGCAAC
GTGGCGTGGTGTGCACTGTGTTTGCTGACGCAACCCCCACTGGTTGGGGCATTGCCACCACCTGTCAGCT
CCTTTCCGGGACTTTCGCTTTCCCCCTCCCTATTGCCACGGCGGAACTCATCGCCGCCTGCCTTGCCCGC
TGCTGGACAGGGGCTCGGCTGTTGGGCACTGACAATTCCGTGGTGTTGTCGGGGAAGCTGACGTCCTTTC
CATGGCTGCTCGCCTGTGTTGCCACCTGGATTCTGCGCGGGACGTCCTTCTGCTACGTCCCTTCGGCCCT
CAATCCAGCGGACCTTCCTTCCCGCGGCCTGCTGCCGGCTCTGCGGCCTCTTCCGCGTCTTCGCCTTCGC
CCTCAGACGAGTCGGATCTCCCTTTGGGCCGCCTCCCCGCCTGGAATTCTACCGGGTAGGGGAGGCGCTT
TTCCCAAGGCAGTCTGGAGCATGCGCTTTAGCAGCCCCGCTGGGCACTTGGCGCTACACAAGTGGCCTCT
GGCCTCGCACACATTCCACATCCACCGGTAGGCGCCAACCGGCTCCGTTCTTTGGTGGCCCCTTCGCGCC
ACCTTCTACTCCTCCCCTAGTCAGGAAGTTCCCCCCCGCCCCGCAGCTCGCGTCGTGCAGGACGTGACAA
ATGGAAGTAGCACGTCTCACTAGTCTCGTGCAGATGGACAGCACCGCTGAGCAATGGAAGCGGGTAGGCC
TTTGGGGCAGCGGCCAATAGCAGCTTTGCTCCTTCGCTTTCTGGGCTCAGAGGCTGGGAAGGGGTGGGTC
CGGGGGCGGGCTCAGGGGCGGGCTCAGGGGCGGGGCGGGCGCCCGAAGGTCCTCCGGAGGCCCGGCATTC
TGCACGCTTCAAAAGCGCACGTCTGCCGCGCTGTTCTCCTCTTCCTCATCTCCGGGCCTTTCGACCTGCA
GCCCAAGCTTACCATGACCGAGTACAAGCCCACGGTGCGCCTCGCCACCCGCGACGACGTCCCCAGGGCC
GTACGCACCCTCGCCGCCGCGTTCGCCGACTACCCCGCCACGCGCCACACCGTCGATCCGGACCGCCACA
TCGAGCGGGTCACCGAGCTGCAAGAACTCTTCCTCACGCGCGTCGGGCTCGACATCGGCAAGGTGTGGGT
CGCGGACGACGGCGCCGCGGTGGCGGTCTGGACCACGCCGGAGAGCGTCGAAGCGGGGGCGGTGTTCGCC
GAGATCGGCCCGCGCATGGCCGAGTTGAGCGGTTCCCGGCTGGCCGCGCAGCAACAGATGGAAGGCCTCC
TGGCGCCGCACCGGCCCAAGGAGCCCGCGTGGTTCCTGGCCACCGTCGGCGTCTCGCCCGACCACCAGGG
CAAGGGTCTGGGCAGCGCCGTCGTGCTCCCCGGAGTGGAGGCGGCCGAGCGCGCCGGGGTGCCCGCCTTC
CTGGAGACCTCCGCGCCCCGCAACCTCCCCTTCTACGAGCGGCTCGGCTTCACCGTCACCGCCGACGTCG
AGGTGCCCGAAGGACCGCGCACCTGGTGCATGACCCGCAAGCCCGGTGCCTGACGCCCGCCCCACGACCC
GCAGCGCCCGACCGAAAGGAGCGCACGACCCCATGCATCTCGAGGGCCCGGTACCTTTAAGACCAATGAC
TTACAAGGCAGCTGTAGATCTTAGCCACTTTTTAAAAGAAAAGGGGGGACTGGAAGGGCTAGCTCACTCC
CAACGAAGACAAGATCTGCTTTTTGCTTGTACTGGGTCTCTCTGGTTAGACCAGATCTGAGCCTGGGAGC
TCTCTGGCTAACTAGGGAACCCACTGCTTAAGCCTCAATAAAGCTTGCCTTGAGTGCTTCAAGTAGTGTG
TGCCCGTCTGTTGTGTGACTCTGGTAACTAGAGATCCCTCAGACCCTTTTAGTCAGTGTGGAAAATCTCT
AGCAGTAGTAGTTCATGTCATCTTATTATTCAGTATTTATAACTTGCAAAGAAATGAATATCAGAGAGTG
AGAGGAACTTGTTTATTGCAGCTTATAATGGTTACAAATAAAGCAATAGCATCACAAATTTCACAAATAA
AGCATTTTTTTCACTGCATTCTAGTTGTGGTTTGTCCAAACTCATCAATGTATCTTATCATGTCTGGCTC
TAGCTATCCCGCCCCTAACTCCGCCCATCCCGCCCCTAACTCCGCCCAGTTCCGCCCATTCTCCGCCCCA
TGGCTGACTAATTTTTTTTATTTATGCAGAGGCCGAGGCCGCCTCGGCCTCTGAGCTATTCCAGAAGTAG
TGAGGAGGCTTTTTTGGAGGCCTAGGGACGTACCCAATTCGCCCTATAGTGAGTCGTATTACGCGCGCTC
ACTGGCCGTCGTTTTACAACGTCGTGACTGGGAAAACCCTGGCGTTACCCAACTTAATCGCCTTGCAGCA
CATCCCCCTTTCGCCAGCTGGCGTAATAGCGAAGAGGCCCGCACCGATCGCCCTTCCCAACAGTTGCGCA
GCCTGAATGGCGAATGGG
[124 nt withheld, positions 11359-11482]
C
[91 nt withheld, positions 11484-11574]
A
[49 nt withheld, positions 11576-11624]
CCTTTGACGTTGGAGTCCACGTTCTTT
[37 nt withheld, positions 11652-11688]
ACCCTATCTCGGTCTATTCTTTTGATTTATAAGGGATTTTGCCGATTTCGGCCTATTGGTTAAAAAATGA
GCTGATTTAACAAAAATTTAACGCGAATTTTAACAAAATATTAACGCTTACAATTTAG
Features (pLannotate 1.2.2; 32 found; start..end, strand, type, name):
     24..128     +  promoter       AmpR promoter: bla
    129..989     +  CDS            AmpR: β-lactamase; bla; confers resistance to ampicillin, carbenicillin, and related antibiotics
   1160..1748    +  rep_origin     ori: high-copy-number ColE1/pMB1/pBR322/pUC origin of replication
   1931..2023    +  CDS            lacI (fragment): lac repressor; lacI; The lac repressor binds to the lac operator to inhibit transcription in E. coli. This inhibition can be relieved by adding lactose or isopropyl-β-D-thiogalactopyranoside (IPTG).
   2036..2057    +  protein_bind   CAP binding site: CAP binding activates transcription in the presence of cAMP. E. coli catabolite activator protein
   2072..2102    +  promoter       lac promoter: promoter for the E. coli lac operon
   2106..2128    +  protein_bind   lac operator (fragment): The lac repressor binds to the lac operator to inhibit transcription in E. coli. This inhibition can be relieved by adding lactose or isopropyl-β-D-thiogalactopyranoside (IPTG). lac repressor encoded by lacI
   2171..2189    +  promoter       T3 promoter: promoter for bacteriophage T3 RNA polymerase
   2217..2443    +  promoter       RSV promoter: Rous sarcoma virus enhancer/promoter
   2444..2624    +  LTR            5' LTR (truncated): truncated 5' long terminal repeat (LTR) from HIV-1
   2671..2796    +  misc_feature   HIV-1 Ψ: packaging signal of human immunodeficiency virus type 1
   2780..3143    +  CDS            HIV-1 gag (fragment): gag protein from human immunodeficiency virus 1; gag
   3289..3522    +  misc_feature   RRE: The Rev response element (RRE) of HIV-1 allows for Rev-dependent mRNA export from the nucleus to the cytoplasm.
   3899..3999    +  CDS            Rev (fragment): human immunodeficiency virus 1 (HIV-1) Rev protein; rev; enhances nuclear export of unspliced and incompletely spliced viral mRNAs
   4018..4134    +  misc_feature   cPPT/CTS: central polypurine tract and central termination sequence of HIV-1
   4168..4188    +  protein_bind   attB4: mutant version of attB; core recombination site for the Gateway® BP reaction BP Clonase™
   4188..5399    +  promoter       UbC promoter: human ubiquitin C promoter
   5403..5421    -  protein_bind   attB5 (fragment): mutant version of attB; core recombination site for the Gateway® BP reaction BP Clonase™
   5436..6206    +  CDS            miniTurbo: N-terminally truncated mutant of the E. coli biotin ligase BioID engineered for improved catalytic efficiency (Branon et al., 2018)
   6255..6279    +  protein_bind   attB1: mutant version of attB; recombination site for the Gateway® BP reaction BP Clonase™
   6285..8633    +  CDS            CDK11A: CD11A_HUMAN - Also known as CDC2L2, CDC2L3, PITSLREB. Experimental evidence at protein level: Swiss-Prot protein existence level 1. Appears to play multiple roles in cell cycle progression, cytokinesis and apoptosis. The p110 isoforms have been suggested to be involved in pre-mRNA splicing, potentially by phosphorylating the splicing protein SFRS7. The p58 isoform may act as a negative regulator of normal cell cycle progression. From Homo sapiens (Human).
   8638..8659    -  protein_bind   attB2 (fragment): mutant version of attB; recombination site for the Gateway® BP reaction BP Clonase™
   8692..9280    +  misc_feature   WPRE: woodchuck hepatitis virus posttranscriptional regulatory element
   9294..9793    +  promoter       PGK promoter: mouse phosphoglycerate kinase 1 promoter
   9814..10413   +  CDS            PuroR: puromycin N-acetyltransferase; pac from Streptomyces alboniger; confers resistance to puromycin
  10481..10618   +  CDS            nef (fragment): NEF_HV1LA - Experimental evidence at protein level: Swiss-Prot protein existence level 1. Extracellular Nef protein targets CD4(+) T-lymphocytes for apoptosis by interacting with CXCR4 surface receptors. From Human immunodeficiency virus type 1 group M subtype B (isolate Lai) (HIV-1).
  10604..10784   +  LTR            5' LTR (truncated): truncated 5' long terminal repeat (LTR) from HIV-1
  10856..10977   +  polyA_signal   SV40 poly(A) signal: SV40 polyadenylation signal
  11017..11152   +  rep_origin     SV40 ori: SV40 origin of replication
  11173..11191   -  promoter       T7 promoter: promoter for bacteriophage T7 RNA polymerase
  11199..11354   +  CDS            lacZα (fragment): LacZα fragment of β-galactosidase; lacZ fragment
  11359..11787   +  rep_origin     f1 ori (sequence partly withheld): f1 bacteriophage origin of replication; arrow indicates direction of (+) strand synthesis
