[The description below was written by a language model from this plasmid's Addgene catalogue record and pLannotate feature annotations shown in this document.]
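Description:
p663-UBC-miniTurbo-V5-CDK11A_IDG-K is a lentiviral mammalian expression plasmid built on the pDest663 Gateway destination backbone, carrying human CDK11A fused at its N-terminus to the miniTurbo biotin ligase and a V5 epitope. In bacteria it is maintained through a ColE1/pUC-type origin and selected with ampicillin via the bla gene. The feature annotation labels this origin high-copy, whereas the catalogue entry lists the plasmid as low copy. An f1 origin, an SV40 origin and residual lac/lacZα fragments with T3 and T7 promoters are carried over from the backbone.

The transfer cassette has a third-generation style layout. An RSV promoter drives a truncated HIV-1 5' LTR, followed by the Ψ packaging signal with a gag fragment, the RRE for Rev-dependent nuclear export, and the cPPT/CTS. A second truncated LTR and an SV40 polyadenylation signal close the unit. Within it, the human ubiquitin C promoter, the miniTurbo coding sequence and the CDK11A open reading frame are separated by attB4, attB5, attB1 and attB2 sites, which reflects assembly by multisite Gateway recombination. The V5 tag named in the record is not separately annotated in the feature table. A WPRE downstream of the fusion enhances transcript expression, and a mouse PGK promoter drives puromycin N-acetyltransferase so that transduced cells can be selected.

The plasmid was produced within the Illuminating the Druggable Genome programme's kinase resource effort, which targets understudied kinases. Its intended use is stable expression of the miniTurbo-tagged kinase, so that proteins near CDK11A are biotinylated and then identified by proteomics to build protein-proximity networks. According to the depositor, insert size was checked by restriction digestion and the plasmids were partially sequenced to confirm in-frame fusions.
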