Addgene plasmid #214461: p663-UBC-miniTurbo-V5-CDK11A_IDG-K
Purpose: Gateway destination clone of CDK11A (human) tagged with N-terminal miniTurbo-V5 for generating protein-proximity networks using proximity-dependent biotinylation proteomics
Depositing lab: Ben Major. Depositing organization: Washington University in Saint Louis.
Backbone
  Vector backbone: pDest663
  Backbone manufacturer: PEL
  Backbone size w/o insert (bp): 9019
  Vector type: Mammalian Expression, Lentiviral ; Gateway Destination
  Selectable markers: Puromycin
Growth in bacteria
  Bacterial resistance: Ampicillin, 100 μg/mL
  Growth temperature: 30°C
  Growth strain: DH10B
  Copy number: Low Copy
Gene/Insert
  Gene/Insert name: miniTurbo-V5-CDK11A (alt name: CDK11A)
  Species: H. sapiens (human)
  Entrez Gene: CDK11A (a.k.a. CDC2L2, CDC2L3, CDK11-p110, CDK11-p46, CDK11-p58, PITSLRE, p58GTA)
  Promoter: Ubiquitin
  Tag / fusion protein: miniTurbo-V5 (N terminal on insert)
  Cloning method: Gateway Cloning
Terms and licenses: Academic/Nonprofit Terms; Industry Terms: Not Available to Industry
Depositor comments: These plasmids were generated as part of the Illuminating the Druggable Genome (IDG) program sponsored by the NIH Common Fund. The goal of this program is to identify, gather, and distribute information and resources for proteins that currently are not well-studied yet belong to commonly drug-targeted protein families: protein kinases, non-olfactory G-protein coupled receptors (GPCRs), and ion channels. The IDG program is designed to develop fundamental research tools for understudied proteins, elucidate their function, and disseminate the IDG-related resources and data to the greater scientific community. These lentiviral gateway destination plasmids were generated, as part of the Kinase-Data and Resource Generating Center (DRGC), using the single fragment or multisite gateway cloning technology. They were used for generating proteomics-based protein-interaction and protein-proximity networks that can be accessed through the kinase-DRGC website https://darkkinome.org/. Each plasmid has either an N- or C-terminal fusion protein (Flag/ V5/V5-miniTurbo/V5-TurboID/miniTurbo-V5/TurboID-V5) tagged understudied kinase driven under either a CMV or Ubiquitin (UBC) promoter. All inserts in the pENTR plasmids used to generate the deposited destination plasmids were end-sequenced and insert size validated prior to multi-site gateway cloning. The combined insert size of the single fragment or three fragment destination plasmids were confirmed by restriction digestion (BsrGI, and EcoRV for pDest667; BsrGI, EcoRV, and BstZ17I for pDest663; and BsrGI for pHAGE) and all plasmids were partially sequenced to ensure in-frame ORFs and fusion tags.
How to cite: p663-UBC-miniTurbo-V5-CDK11A_IDG-K was a gift from Ben Major (Addgene plasmid # 214461 ; http://n2t.net/addgene:214461 ; RRID:Addgene_214461)
